>Addgene plasmid #146004 | pAc5.1B-EGFP-DmSmaug_763-999-V5His6_C | depositor full sequence | sequence record 288449 | Full Sequence
CTTCAAGGAATTAATTCTATATTCTAAAAACACAAATGATACTTCTAAAAAAAATCATGAATGGCATCAA
CTCTGAATCAAATCTTTGCAGATGCACCTACTTCTCATTTCCACTGTCACATCATTTTTCCAGATCTCGC
TGCCTGTTATGTGGCCCACAAACCAAGACACGTTTTATGGCCATTAAAGCTGGCTGATCGTCGCCAAACA
CCAAATACATATCAATATGTACATTCGAGAAAGAAGCGATCAAAGAAGCGTCTTCGGGCGAGTAGGAGAA
TGCGGAGGAGAAGGAGAACGAGCTGATCTAGTATCTCTCCACAATCCAATGCCAACTGACCAACTGGCCA
TATTCGGAGCAATTTGAAGCCAATTTCCATCGCCTGGCGATCGCTCCATTCTTGGCTATATGTTTTTCAC
CGTTCCCGGGGCCATTTTCAAAGACTCGTCGGTAAGATAAGATTGTGTCACTCGCTGTCTCTCTTCATTT
GTCGAAGAATGCTGAGGAATTTCGCGATGACGTCGGCGAGTATTTTGAAGAATGAGAATAATTTGTATTT
ATACGAAAATCAGTTAGTGGAATTTTCTACAAAAACATGTTATCTATAGATAATTTTGTTGCAAAATATG
TTGACTATGACAAAGATTGTATGTATATACCTTTAATGTATTCTCATTTTCTTATGTATTTATAATGGCA
ATGATGATACTGATGATATTTTAAGATGATGCCAGACCACAGGCTGATTTCTGCGTCTTTTGCCGAACGC
AGTGCATGTGCGGTTGTTGTTTTTTGGAATAGTTTCAATTTTCGGACTGTCCGCTTTGATTTCAGTTTCT
TGGCTTATTCAAAAAGCAAAGTAAAGCCAAAAAAGCGAGATGGCAATACCAAATGCGGCAAAACGGTAGT
GGAAGGAAAGGGGTGCGGGGCAGCGGAAGGAAGGGTGGGGCGGGGCGTGGCGGGGTCTGTGGCTGGGCGC
GACGTCACCGACGTTGGAGCCACTCCTTTGACCATGTGTGCGTGTGTGTATTATTCGTGTCTCGCCACTC
GCCGGTTGTTTTTTTCTTTTTATCTCGCTCTCTCTAGCGCCATCTCGTACGCATGCTCAACGCACCGCAT
GTTGCCGTGTCCTTTATGCGTCATTTTGGCTCGAAATAGGCAATTATTTAAACAAAGATTAGTCAACGAA
AACGCTAAAATAAATAAGTCTACAATATGGTTACTTATTGCCATGTGTGTGCAGCCAACGATAGCAACAA
AAGCAACAACACAGTGGCTTTCCCTCTTTCACTTTTTGTTTGCAAGCGCGTGCGAGCAAGACGGCACGAC
CGGCAAACGCAATTACGCTGACAAAGAGCAGACGAAGTTTTGGCCGAAAAACATCAAGGCGCCTGATACG
AATGCATTTGCAATAACAATTGCGATATTTAATATTGTTTATGAAGCTGTTTGACTTCAAAACACACAAA
AAAAAAAATAAAACAAATTATTTGAAAGAGAATTAGGAATCGGACAGCTTATCGTTACGGGCTAACAGCA
CACCGAGACGAAATAGCTTACCTGACGTCACAGCCTCTGGAAGAACTGCCGCCAAGCAGAGAGAGAGAGA
AAAAGAGGGAGAGCAGCTTAGACCGCATGTGCTTGTGTGTGAGGCGTCTCTCTCTTCGTCTCCTGTTTGC
GCAAACGCATAGACTGCACTGAGAAAATCGATTACCTATTTTTTATGAATGAATATTTGCACTATTACTA
TTCAAAACTATTAAGATAGCAATCACATTCAATAGCCAAATACTATACCACCTGAGCGATGCAACGAAAT
GATCAATTTGAGCAAAAATGCTGCATATTTAGGACGGCATCATTATAGAAATGCTTCTTGCTGTGTACTT
TTCTCTCGTCTGGCAGCTGTTTCGCCGTTATTGTTAAAACCGGCTTAAGTTAGGTGTGTTTTCTACGACT
AGTGATGCCCCTACTAGAAGATGTGTGTTGCACAAATGTCCCTGAATAACCAATTTGAAGTGCAGATAGC
AGTAAACGTAAGCTAATATGAATATTATTTAACTGTAATGTTTTAATATCGCTGGACATTACTAATAAAC
CCACTATAAACACATGTACATATGTATGTTTTGGCATACAATGAGTAGTTGGGGAAAAAATGTGTAAAAG
CACCGTGACCATCACAGCATAAAGATAACCAGCTGAAGTATCGAATATGAGTAACCCCCAAATTGAATCA
CATGCCGCAACTGATAGGACCCATGGAAGTACACTCTTCATGGCGATATACAAGACACACACAAGCACGA
ACACCCAGTTGCGGAGGAAATTCTCCGTAAATGAAAACCCAATCGGCGAACAATTCATACCCATATATGG
TAAAAGTTTTGAACGCGACTTGAGAGCGGAGAGCATTGCGGCTGATAAGGTTTTAGCGCTAAGCGGGCTT
TATAAAACGGGCTGCGGGACCAGTTTTCATATCACTACCGTTTGAGTTCTTGTGCTGTGTGGATACTCCT
CCCGACACAAAGCCGCTCCATCAGCCAGCAGTCGTCTAATCCAGAGACCCCGGATCGGGGTACCAACATG
GTGAGCAAGGGCGAGGAGCTGTTCACCGGGGTGGTGCCCATCCTGGTCGAGCTGGACGGCGACGTAAACG
GCCACAAGTTCAGCGTGTCCGGCGAGGGCGAGGGCGATGCCACCTACGGCAAGCTGACCCTGAAGTTCAT
CTGCACCACCGGCAAGCTGCCCGTGCCCTGGCCCACCCTCGTGACCACCCTGACCTACGGCGTGCAGTGC
TTCAGCCGCTACCCCGACCACATGAAGCAGCACGACTTCTTCAAGTCCGCCATGCCCGAAGGCTACGTCC
AGGAGCGCACCATCTTCTTCAAGGACGACGGCAACTACAAGACCCGCGCCGAGGTGAAGTTCGAGGGCGA
CACCCTGGTGAACCGCATCGAGCTGAAGGGCATCGACTTCAAGGAGGACGGCAACATCCTGGGGCACAAG
CTGGAGTACAACTACAACAGCCACAACGTCTATATCATGGCCGACAAGCAGAAGAACGGCATCAAGGTGA
ACTTCAAGATCCGCCACAACATCGAGGACGGCAGCGTGCAGCTCGCCGACCACTACCAGCAGAACACCCC
CATCGGCGACGGCCCCGTGCTGCTGCCCGACAACCACTACCTGAGCACCCAGTCCGCCCTGAGCAAAGAC
CCCAACGAGAAGCGCGATCACATGGTCCTGCTGGAGTTCGTGACCGCCGCCGGGATCACTCTCGGCATGG
ACGAGCTGTACAAGCCAAGCTTGAATTCTGCAGATATCATGAAGATCTCCATGGTTCCCAAAATGCATCA
CGTTAAGCCAGCCGGCGTCGGGCCAAACAATGGGAACATTAACAAGCCAAGATGGAATGGTAAGACTCGC
AAATGCGATACTAAAAATGGCAGCAACGATAGGATTAACAACCGCAAAAACTCCAACGACATGCTAAACT
TTTCGCTAAATTGCCTGCCACACCCGCTGCCCCATCATTCGCAGCAGGCTCCGCCGCCTCTGCCACAGTT
TGACTACAACGGCTATGGCGGCGGTCCATCCCATCAGCCGCAGTACAAGAGCTCCTCGTACCCAAGCTTC
ATGGGTAATCCTCAGCAGCAGCCACCACCGCCGCCGTCTAGTAAGTCGCATCATCATCCCCAGCAGATGC
AACAGATGCTGCAGCAACACAACCACTTTCCAGCGCTGCCTCAGCAGACGCCACCACAATCGCATCGCCG
GTCGCTGAATAATCTTATTCTGGTGGCCGGAGGTCCGCAGCAACCGCAGCAATTGATCTTTAAGCCCGGT
CAGGGAGTGCTCACCAACAACGGATCTAACGACAACCTGGTATTGGAACGCAATCAGCAGTCGCAGCAGC
AGAGAAAACTTAGCGGAGGAGTGTCCAGTGCGGAGCAACAACCAAAGAAGACCATGGCCGCTGTTGTGAT
GGAAAATTTGGCCAAATTTGATCAACATTTTACGCTATTCCGCTCGAGTCTAGAGGGCCCGCGGTTCGAA
GGTAAGCCTATCCCTAACCCTCTCCTCGGTCTCGATTCTACGCGTACCGGTCATCATCACCATCACCATT
GAGTTTAAACCCGCTGATCAGCCTCGACTGTGCCTTCTAAGGCCTGAGCTCGCTGATCAGCCTCGATCGA
GGATCCAGACATGATAAGATACATTGATGAGTTTGGACAAACCACAACTAGAATGCAGTGAAAAAAATGC
TTTATTTGTGAAATTTGTGATGCTATTGCTTTATTTGTAACCATTATAAGCTGCAATAAACAAGTTAACA
ACAACAATTGCATTCATTTTATGTTTCAGGTTCAGGGGGAGGTGTGGGAGGTTTTTTAAAGCAAGTAAAA
CCTCTACAAATGTGGTATGGCTGATTATGATCAGTCGACCGATGCCCTTGAGAGCCTTCAACCCAGTCAG
CTCCTTCCGGTGGGCGCGGGGCATGACTATCGTCGCCGCACTTATGACTGTCTTCTTTATCATGCAACTC
GTAGGACAGGTGCCGGCAGCGCTCTGGGTCATTTTCGGCGAGGACCGCTTTCGCTGGAGCGCGACGATGA
TCGGCCTGTCGCTTGCGGTATTCGGAATCTTGCACGCCCTCGCTCAAGCCTTCGTCACTGGTCCCGCCAC
CAAACGTTTCGGCGAGAAGCAGGCCATTATCGCCGGCATGGCGGCCGACGCGCTGGGCTACGTCTTGCTG
GCGTTCGCGACGCGAGGCTGGATGGCCTTCCCCATTATGATTCTTCTCGCTTCCGGCGGCATCGGGATGC
CCGCGTTGCAGGCCATGCTGTCCAGGCAGGTAGATGACGACCATCAGGGACAGCTTCAAGGATCGCTCGC
GGCTCTTACCAGCCAGCAAAAGGCCAGGAACCGTAAAAAGGCCGCGTTGCTGGCGTTTTTCCATAGGCTC
CGCCCCCCTGACGAGCATCACAAAAATCGACGCTCAAGTCAGAGGTGGCGAAACCCGACAGGACTATAAA
GATACCAGGCGTTTCCCCCTGGAAGCTCCCTCGTGCGCTCTCCTGTTCCGACCCTGCCGCTTACCGGATA
CCTGTCCGCCTTTCTCCCTTCGGGAAGCGTGGCGCTTTCTCAATGCTCACGCTGTAGGTATCTCAGTTCG
GTGTAGGTCGTTCGCTCCAAGCTGGGCTGTGTGCACGAACCCCCCGTTCAGCCCGACCGCTGCGCCTTAT
CCGGTAACTATCGTCTTGAGTCCAACCCGGTAAGACACGACTTATCGCCACTGGCAGCAGCCACTGGTAA
CAGGATTAGCAGAGCGAGGTATGTAGGCGGTGCTACAGAGTTCTTGAAGTGGTGGCCTAACTACGGCTAC
ACTAGAAGGACAGTATTTGGTATCTGCGCTCTGCTGAAGCCAGTTACCTTCGGAAAAAGAGTTGGTAGCT
CTTGATCCGGCAAACAAACCACCGCTGGTAGCGGTGGTTTTTTTGTTTGCAAGCAGCAGATTACGCGCAG
AAAAAAAGGATCTCAAGAAGATCCTTTGATCTTTTCTACGGGGTCTGACGCTCAGTGGAACGAAAACTCA
CGTTAAGGGATTTTGGTCATGAGATTATCAAAAAGGATCTTCACCTAGATCCTTTTAAATTAAAAATGAA
GTTTTAAATCAATCTAAAGTATATATGAGTAAACTTGGTCTGACAGTTACCAATGCTTAATCAGTGAGGC
ACCTATCTCAGCGATCTGTCTATTTCGTTCATCCATAGTTGCCTGACTCCCCGTCGTGTAGATAACTACG
ATACGGGAGGGCTTACCATCTGGCCCCAGTGCTGCAATGATACCGCGAGACCCACGCTCACCGGCTCCAG
ATTTATCAGCAATAAACCAGCCAGCCGGAAGGGCCGAGCGCAGAAGTGGTCCTGCAACTTTATCCGCCTC
CATCCAGTCTATTAATTGTTGCCGGGAAGCTAGAGTAAGTAGTTCGCCAGTTAATAGTTTGCGCAACGTT
GTTGCCATTGCTGCAGGCATCGTGGTGTCACGCTCGTCGTTTGGTATGGCTTCATTCAGCTCCGGTTCCC
AACGATCAAGGCGAGTTACATGATCCCCCATGTTGTGCAAAAAAGCGGTTAGCTCCTTCGGTCCTCCGAT
CGTTGTCAGAAGTAAGTTGGCCGCAGTGTTATCACTCATGGTTATGGCAGCACTGCATAATTCTCTTACT
GTCATGCCATCCGTAAGATGCTTTTCTGTGACTGGTGAGTACTCAACCAAGTCATTCTGAGAATAGTGTA
TGCGGCGACCGAGTTGCTCTTGCCCGGCGTCAACACGGGATAATACCGCGCCACATAGCAGAACTTTAAA
AGTGCTCATCATTGGAAAACGTTCTTCGGGGCGAAAACTCTCAAGGATCTTACCGCTGTTGAGATCCAGT
TCGATGTAACCCACTCGTGCACCCAACTGATCTTCAGCATCTTTTACTTTCACCAGCGTTTCTGGGTGAG
CAAAAACAGGAAGGCAAAATGCCGCAAAAAAGGGAATAAGGGCGACACGGAAATGTTGAATACTCATACT
CTTCCTTTTTCAATATTATTGAAGCATTTATCAGGGTTATTGTCTCATGAGCGGATACATATTTGAATGT
ATTTAGAAAAATAAACAAATAGGGGTTCCGCGCACATTTCCCCGAAAAGTGCCACCTGACGTCTAAGAAA
CCATTATTATCATGACATTAACCTATAAAAATAGGCGTATCACGAGGCCCTTTCGT
Features (pLannotate 1.2.2; 10 found; start..end, strand, type, name):
     56..2568    +  promoter       Ac5 promoter: Drosophila melanogaster actin 5C promoter
   2588..3304    +  CDS            EGFP: EGFP is a basic (constitutively fluorescent) green fluorescent protein published in 1996, derived from Aequorea victoria. It is reported to be a rapidly-maturing weak dimer with moderate acid sensitivity.
   3329..4030    +  CDS            smg (fragment): SMG_DROME - Experimental evidence at protein level: Swiss-Prot protein existence level 1. Translation regulator that binds to the 3'-UTR of specific mRNAs such as nanos (nos) and prevents their translation. Prevents translation of unlocalized nos in the bulk cytoplasm via the recruitment of cup. From Drosophila melanogaster (Fruit fly).
   4061..4102    +  CDS            V5 tag: epitope tag from simian virus 5
   4202..4336    -  polyA_signal   SV40 poly(A) signal: SV40 polyadenylation signal
   4359..4443    -  CDS            large T antigen (fragment): large T antigen from SV40 (simian virus 40)
   4444..4914    +  CDS            TcR (fragment): tetracycline efflux protein; tet; confers resistance to tetracycline
   4958..5546    -  rep_origin     ori: high-copy-number ColE1/pMB1/pBR322/pUC origin of replication
   5717..6577    -  CDS            AmpR: β-lactamase; bla; confers resistance to ampicillin, carbenicillin, and related antibiotics
   6578..6682    -  promoter       AmpR promoter: bla
