[The description below was written by a language model from this plasmid's Addgene catalogue record and pLannotate feature annotations shown in this document.]
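Description:
pAc5.1B-EGFP-DmSmaug_763-999-V5His6_C is a 6,776 nt insect expression plasmid for producing a fluorescently tagged C-terminal fragment of Drosophila melanogaster Smaug (smg, CG5263). The catalogue lists the backbone as unknown, although the name and the annotated parts point to a pAc5.1-type layout. In bacteria it is maintained through a ColE1/pUC-type origin and selected with ampicillin via the β-lactamase gene and its own promoter. The record lists the plasmid as low copy even though the origin is annotated as a high-copy type. Short fragments of a tetracycline resistance gene and of SV40 large T antigen are also annotated; these appear to be non-functional backbone remnants. No selection marker for insect cells is annotated.

The expression cassette is driven by the Drosophila actin 5C (Ac5) promoter, a strong constitutive promoter in fly cells. It directs an EGFP coding sequence followed on the same strand by the Smaug fragment covering residues 763–999, then a V5 epitope tag, with an SV40 polyadenylation signal downstream. The name also indicates a C-terminal His6 tag, but the feature table does not annotate it separately, and the reading frame across these parts is not stated. According to the depositor, the insert carries two silent mutations and a deletion of amino acids 961–963 relative to the NCBI reference transcript. Smaug is a translational regulator that binds the 3′ UTRs of mRNAs such as nanos and represses their translation, in part by recruiting Cup. The stated purpose is simply insect expression of this fragment. EGFP and V5 would allow visualisation, detection or pull-down of the protein, but the record names no specific application. The depositor sequence may be theoretical or based on Sanger sequencing.
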