Addgene plasmid #146004: pAc5.1B-EGFP-DmSmaug_763-999-V5His6_C
Purpose: Insect Expression of DmSmaug_763-999
Depositing lab: Elisa Izaurralde. Depositing organization: Max Planck Institute for Developmental Biology.
Backbone
  Vector backbone: Unknown
  Vector type: Insect Expression
Growth in bacteria
  Bacterial resistance: Ampicillin, 100 μg/mL
  Growth temperature: 37°C
  Growth strain: DH5alpha
  Copy number: Low Copy
Gene/Insert
  Gene/Insert name: DmSmaug_763-999
  Species: D. melanogaster (fly)
  Mutation: 2 silent mutations and a deletion of the AA 961-963 compared to the sequence given by NCBI: NM_079263.2
  Entrez Gene: smg (a.k.a. Dmel_CG5263, CG5263, D69, Dmel\CG5263, SMG, SmG, Smaug, Smg, anon-D69, anonD69)
  Cloning method: Unknown
Terms and licenses: Academic/Nonprofit Terms; Industry Terms: Not Available to Industry
Depositor comments: Plasmids from this collection were made available to the research community and donated after the lab closed. Please note that the sequence provided by the depositing laboratory may be theoretical/predicted or based on Sanger sequencing results. There may be discrepancies between sequencing results obtained by Addgene and the depositor sequence. If an Addgene verified sequence is not available, please contact before placing your order to request that our lab fully sequence the plasmid.
How to cite: pAc5.1B-EGFP-DmSmaug_763-999-V5His6_C was a gift from Elisa Izaurralde (Addgene plasmid # 146004 ; http://n2t.net/addgene:146004 ; RRID:Addgene_146004)
